>Addgene plasmid #105274 | YIplac211-VPS10-msGFPx3 | depositor full sequence | sequence record 200093 | YIplac211-VPS10-msGFPx3 sequence 7221 bps
GCGCCCAATACGCAAACCGCCTCTCCCCGCGCGTTGGCCGATTCATTAATGCAGCTGGCACGACAGGTTT
CCCGACTGGAAAGCGGGCAGTGAGCGCAACGCAATTAATGTGAGTTAGCTCACTCATTAGGCACCCCAGG
CTTTACACTTTATGCTTCCGGCTCGTATGTTGTGTGGAATTGTGAGCGGATAACAATTTCACACAGGAAA
CAGCTATGACCATGATTACGCCAAGCTTGCATGCCTGCAGGTCGACTCTAGAAAGATCCCTCTATCAACC
TGTGAGGGTGGCCTGAAATTGGATGCTCCCTCATCACCACATGCTTGCCCAGGAAAAGAAAAAGAATTCA
AGGAAAAGTACTCAGTAAGTGCCGGTCCCTTTGCATTTATTTTCATTTCAATTCTTTTAATAATTTTCTT
TGCCGCATGGTTTGTATATGACAGAGGTATCAGAAGAAATGGGGGATTTGCAAGGTTTGGAGAAATTAGG
CTAGGTGACGATGGTTTAATAGAAAACAATAATACTGACAGAGTTGTCAATAACATTGTGAAATCAGGAT
TTTACGTTTTCTCAAATATCGGGTCTCTTTTACAGCACACAAAAACTAATATAGCGCATGCTATTTCCAA
AATTAGAGGAAGGTTTGGAAACAGAACAGGTCCAAGCTACTCATCCCTGATCCATGATCAATTTTTGGAT
GAAGCAGATGACCTGCTTGCTGGCCACGATGAAGACGCCAATGACTTATCCAGTTTCATGGATCAGGGTA
GTAATTTTGAAATCGAAGAAGATGATGTTCCAACACTTGAAGAAGAGCATACATCATATACAGATCAACC
TACGACCACCGATGTTCCAGATACATTACCAGAAGGAAATGAGGAAAACATCGACAGGCCTGATTCTACA
GCGCCATCTAACGAAAACCAGACGGATCCAGGAAGTTCGGGGTCCAGCGGTTCTTCAGGCGCTAGCATGG
ATAGCACTGAGAGCCTGTTCACCGGGGTGGTGCCCATCCTGGTCGAGCTGGACGGCGACGTAAACGGCCA
CAAGTTCAGCGTGCGCGGCGAGGGCGAGGGCGATGCCACCAACGGCAAGCTGACCCTGAAGTTCATCTGC
ACCACCGGCAAGCTGCCCGTGCCCTGGCCCACCCTCGTGACCACCCTGACCTACGGCGTGCAGTGCTTCA
GCCGCTACCCCGACCACATGAAGCAGCACGACTTCTTCAAGTCCGCCATGCCCGAAGGCTACGTCCAGGA
GCGCACCATCACCTTCAAGGACGACGGCACCTACAAGACCCGCGCCGAGGTGAAGTTCGAGGGCGACACC
CTGGTGAACCGCATCGAGCTGAAGGGCATCGACTTCAAGGAGGACGGCAACATCCTGGGGCACAAGCTGG
AGTACAACTTCAACAGCCACAACGTCTATATCACCGCCGACAAGCAGAAGAACGGCATCAAGGCCAACTT
CAAGATCCGCCACAACGTGGAGGACGGCAGCGTGCAGCTCGCCGACCACTACCAGCAGAACACCCCCATC
GGCGACGGCCCCGTGCTGCTGCCCGACAACCACTACCTGAGCACCCAGTCCAAGCTGAGCAAAGACCCCA
ACGAGAAGCGCGATCACATGGTCCTGCTGGAGTTCGTGACCGCCGCCGGGATCACTCACGGCAGCTCCGG
CTCCAGCGGGTCTAGCATGGATAGCACTGAGAGCCTGTTCACCGGGGTGGTGCCCATCCTGGTCGAGCTG
GACGGCGACGTAAACGGCCACAAGTTCAGCGTGCGCGGCGAGGGCGAGGGCGATGCCACCAACGGCAAGC
TGACCCTGAAGTTCATCTGCACCACCGGCAAGCTGCCCGTGCCCTGGCCCACCCTCGTGACCACCCTGAC
CTACGGCGTGCAGTGCTTCAGCCGCTACCCCGACCACATGAAGCAGCACGACTTCTTCAAGTCCGCCATG
CCCGAAGGCTACGTCCAGGAGCGCACCATCACCTTCAAGGACGACGGCACCTACAAGACCCGCGCCGAGG
TGAAGTTCGAGGGCGACACCCTGGTGAACCGCATCGAGCTGAAGGGCATCGACTTCAAGGAGGACGGCAA
CATCCTGGGGCACAAGCTGGAGTACAACTTCAACAGCCACAACGTCTATATCACCGCCGACAAGCAGAAG
AACGGCATCAAGGCCAACTTCAAGATCCGCCACAACGTGGAGGACGGCAGCGTGCAGCTCGCCGACCACT
ACCAGCAGAACACCCCCATCGGCGACGGCCCCGTGCTGCTGCCCGACAACCACTACCTGAGCACCCAGTC
CAAGCTGAGCAAAGACCCCAACGAGAAGCGCGATCACATGGTCCTGCTGGAGTTCGTGACCGCCGCCGGG
ATCACTCACGGCAGCTCCGGCTCCAGCGGGTCTAGCATGGATAGCACTGAGAGCCTGTTCACCGGGGTGG
TGCCCATCCTGGTCGAGCTGGACGGCGACGTAAACGGCCACAAGTTCAGCGTGCGCGGCGAGGGCGAGGG
CGATGCCACCAACGGCAAGCTGACCCTGAAGTTCATCTGCACCACCGGCAAGCTGCCCGTGCCCTGGCCC
ACCCTCGTGACCACCCTGACCTACGGCGTGCAGTGCTTCAGCCGCTACCCCGACCACATGAAGCAGCACG
ACTTCTTCAAGTCCGCCATGCCCGAAGGCTACGTCCAGGAGCGCACCATCACCTTCAAGGACGACGGCAC
CTACAAGACCCGCGCCGAGGTGAAGTTCGAGGGCGACACCCTGGTGAACCGCATCGAGCTGAAGGGCATC
GACTTCAAGGAGGACGGCAACATCCTGGGGCACAAGCTGGAGTACAACTTCAACAGCCACAACGTCTATA
TCACCGCCGACAAGCAGAAGAACGGCATCAAGGCCAACTTCAAGATCCGCCACAACGTGGAGGACGGCAG
CGTGCAGCTCGCCGACCACTACCAGCAGAACACCCCCATCGGCGACGGCCCCGTGCTGCTGCCCGACAAC
CACTACCTGAGCACCCAGTCCAAGCTGAGCAAAGACCCCAACGAGAAGCGCGATCACATGGTCCTGCTGG
AGTTCGTGACCGCCGCCGGGATCACTCACGGCAGCTCCGGCTCCAGCGGGTAAAGCGGCCGCAGAGATTA
CTTTACATAGAGTAGATAATTCCATATACTTTTCATAAACAAAAACGAGCAGATCCTTTAGACAGAATAT
CAAGTTCTTTCACAAGCCAAAGAAACTTGGCATGATCAGTACTGGTGCAATTCAAATAACTGCAAGTACT
GAATCTCCATCTTCAAAGCAGAACCGTAATAATGCGTACAAGGAAGCGGGTGGGATATATCATATGTTAC
GGGAAAGTGGTTGTTTGACTGAAGATCATCGAGAACGTCATAACTTCAATACATAAGTCATCGCGTAATT
TTACAAGCTTTACTGTTCAGCTTTATAGGATAATCAGAATAAGAAAAGGCAGATAAATAGTTTGATAAAT
GGCCAGTTGTGATGGGGAAAAAGACTTTTAGAGAATGGCAATATTTCAAGTTATCAATGTATGTATATTT
TTGACTTTTTGAGTCTCAACTACCGAAGAGAAATAAACTACTAACGTACTTTAATATTTATAGTACTTCA
TTCGATCAAGATGTGGACGATGCACATGCTATTGATCAAATGACATGGAGGCAATGGTACCGAGCTCGAA
TTCACTGGCCGTCGTTTTACAACGTCGTGACTGGGAAAACCCTGGCGTTACCCAACTTAATCGCCTTGCA
GCACATCCCCCTTTCGCCAGCTGGCGTAATAGCGAAGAGGCCCGCACCGATCGCCCTTCCCAACAGTTGC
GCAGCCTGAATGGCGAATGGCGCCTGATGCGGTATTTTCTCCTTACGCATCTGTGCGGTATTTCACACCG
CATATGGTGCACTCTCAGTACAATCTGCTCTGATGCCGCATAGTTAAGCCAGCCCCGACACCCGCCAACA
CCCGCTGACGCGCCCTGACGGGCTTGTCTGCTCCCGGCATCCGCTTACAGACAAGCTGTGACCGTCTCCG
GGAGCTGCATGTGTCAGAGGTTTTCACCGTCATCACCGAAACGCGCGAGACGAAAGGGCGGGTAATAACT
GATATAATTAAATTGAAGCTCTAATTTGTGAGTTTAGTATACATGCATTTACTTATAATACAGTTTTTTA
GTTTTGCTGGCCGCATCTTCTCAAATATGCTTCCCAGCCTGCTTTTCTGTAACGTTCACCCTCTACCTTA
GCATCCCTTCCCTTTGCAAATAGTCCTCTTCCAACAATAATAATGTCAGATCCTGTAGAGACCACATCAT
CCACGGTTCTATACTGTTGACCCAATGCGTCTCCCTTGTCATCTAAACCCACACCGGGTGTCATAATCAA
CCAATCGTAACCTTCATCTCTTCCACCCATGTCTCTTTGAGCAATAAAGCCGATAACAAAATCTTTGTCG
CTCTTCGCAATGTCAACAGTACCCTTAGTATATTCTCCAGTAGATAGGGAGCCCTTGCATGACAATTCTG
CTAACATCAAAAGGCCTCTAGGTTCCTTTGTTACTTCTTCTGCCGCCTGCTTCAAACCGCTAACAATACC
TGGGCCCACCACACCGTGTGCATTCGTAATGTCTGCCCATTCTGCTATTCTGTATACACCCGCAGAGTAC
TGCAATTTGACTGTATTACCAATGTCAGCAAATTTTCTGTCTTCGAAGAGTAAAAAATTGTACTTGGCGG
ATAATGCCTTTAGCGGCTTAACTGTGCCCTCCATGGAAAAATCAGTCAAGATATCCACATGTGTTTTTAG
TAAACAAATTTTGGGACCTAATGCTTCAACTAACTCCAGTAATTCCTTGGTGGTACGAACATCCAATGAA
GCACACAAGTTTGTTTGCTTTTCGTGCATGATATTAAATAGCTTGGCAGCAACAGGACTAGGATGAGTAG
CAGCACGTTCCTTATATGTAGCTTTCGACATGATTTATCTTCGTTTCCTGCATGTTTTTGTTCTGTGCAG
TTGGGTTAAGAATACTGGGCAATTTCATGTTTCTTCAACACTACATATGCGTATATATACCAATCTAAGT
CTGTGCTCCTTCCTTCGTTCTTCCTTCTGTTCGGAGATTACCGAATCAAAAAAATTTCAAAGAAACCGAA
ATCAAAAAAAAGAATAAAAAAAAAATGATGAATTGAATTGAAAAGCTGGCCTCGTGATACGCCTATTTTT
ATAGGTTAATGTCATGATAATAATGGTTTCTTAGACGTCAGGTGGCACTTTTCGGGGAAATGTGCGCGGA
ACCCCTATTTGTTTATTTTTCTAAATACATTCAAATATGTATCCGCTCATGAGACAATAACCCTGATAAA
TGCTTCAATAATATTGAAAAAGGAAGAGTATGAGTATTCAACATTTCCGTGTCGCCCTTATTCCCTTTTT
TGCGGCATTTTGCCTTCCTGTTTTTGCTCACCCAGAAACGCTGGTGAAAGTAAAAGATGCTGAAGATCAG
TTGGGTGCACGAGTGGGTTACATCGAACTGGATCTCAACAGCGGTAAGATCCTTGAGAGTTTTCGCCCCG
AAGAACGTTTTCCAATGATGAGCACTTTTAAAGTTCTGCTATGTGGCGCGGTATTATCCCGTATTGACGC
CGGGCAAGAGCAACTCGGTCGCCGCATACACTATTCTCAGAATGACTTGGTTGAGTACTCACCAGTCACA
GAAAAGCATCTTACGGATGGCATGACAGTAAGAGAATTATGCAGTGCTGCCATAACCATGAGTGATAACA
CTGCGGCCAACTTACTTCTGACAACGATCGGAGGACCGAAGGAGCTAACCGCTTTTTTGCACAACATGGG
GGATCATGTAACTCGCCTTGATCGTTGGGAACCGGAGCTGAATGAAGCCATACCAAACGACGAGCGTGAC
ACCACGATGCCTGTAGCAATGGCAACAACGTTGCGCAAACTATTAACTGGCGAACTACTTACTCTAGCTT
CCCGGCAACAATTAATAGACTGGATGGAGGCGGATAAAGTTGCAGGACCACTTCTGCGCTCGGCCCTTCC
GGCTGGCTGGTTTATTGCTGATAAATCTGGAGCCGGTGAGCGTGGGTCTCGCGGTATCATTGCAGCACTG
GGGCCAGATGGTAAGCCCTCCCGTATCGTAGTTATCTACACGACGGGGAGTCAGGCAACTATGGATGAAC
GAAATAGACAGATCGCTGAGATAGGTGCCTCACTGATTAAGCATTGGTAACTGTCAGACCAAGTTTACTC
ATATATACTTTAGATTGATTTAAAACTTCATTTTTAATTTAAAAGGATCTAGGTGAAGATCCTTTTTGAT
AATCTCATGACCAAAATCCCTTAACGTGAGTTTTCGTTCCACTGAGCGTCAGACCCCGTAGAAAAGATCA
AAGGATCTTCTTGAGATCCTTTTTTTCTGCGCGTAATCTGCTGCTTGCAAACAAAAAAACCACCGCTACC
AGCGGTGGTTTGTTTGCCGGATCAAGAGCTACCAACTCTTTTTCCGAAGGTAACTGGCTTCAGCAGAGCG
CAGATACCAAATACTGTTCTTCTAGTGTAGCCGTAGTTAGGCCACCACTTCAAGAACTCTGTAGCACCGC
CTACATACCTCGCTCTGCTAATCCTGTTACCAGTGGCTGCTGCCAGTGGCGATAAGTCGTGTCTTACCGG
GTTGGACTCAAGACGATAGTTACCGGATAAGGCGCAGCGGTCGGGCTGAACGGGGGGTTCGTGCACACAG
CCCAGCTTGGAGCGAACGACCTACACCGAACTGAGATACCTACAGCGTGAGCTATGAGAAAGCGCCACGC
TTCCCGAAGGGAGAAAGGCGGACAGGTATCCGGTAAGCGGCAGGGTCGGAACAGGAGAGCGCACGAGGGA
GCTTCCAGGGGGAAACGCCTGGTATCTTTATAGTCCTGTCGGGTTTCGCCACCTCTGACTTGAGCGTCGA
TTTTTGTGATGCTCGTCAGGGGGGCGGAGCCTATGGAAAAACGCCAGCAACGCGGCCTTTTTACGGTTCC
TGGCCTTTTGCTGGCCTTTTGCTCACATGTTCTTTCCTGCGTTATCCCCTGATTCTGTGGATAACCGTAT
TACCGCCTTTGAGTGAGCTGATACCGCTCGCCGCAGCCGAACGACCGAGCGCAGCGAGTCAGTGAGCGAG
GAAGCGGAAGA
Features (pLannotate 1.2.2; 18 found; start..end, strand, type, name):
      1..93      +  CDS            lacI (fragment): lac repressor; lacI; The lac repressor binds to the lac operator to inhibit transcription in E. coli. This inhibition can be relieved by adding lactose or isopropyl-β-D-thiogalactopyranoside (IPTG).
    106..127     +  protein_bind   CAP binding site: CAP binding activates transcription in the presence of cAMP. E. coli catabolite activator protein
    142..172     +  promoter       lac promoter: promoter for the E. coli lac operon
    180..196     +  protein_bind   lac operator: The lac repressor binds to the lac operator to inhibit transcription in E. coli. This inhibition can be relieved by adding lactose or isopropyl-β-D-thiogalactopyranoside (IPTG). lac repressor encoded by lacI
    233..262     -  misc_feature   MCS (fragment): pUC18/19 multiple cloning site
    260..931     +  CDS            PEP1 (fragment): VPS10_YEAST - Also known as VPS10, VPT1. Experimental evidence at protein level: Swiss-Prot protein existence level 1. Functions as a sorting receptor in the Golgi compartment required for the intracellular sorting and delivery of soluble vacuolar proteins, like carboxypeptidase Y (CPY) and proteinase A. May execute multiple rounds of sorting by cycling between the late Golgi and a prevacuolar endosome-like compartment. Binds the Golgi-modified P2 form of CPY, and this interaction is dependent on the presence of an intact CPY vacuolar protein sorting signal. From Saccharomyces cerevisiae (stra
    977..1666    +  CDS            msGFP2: photostable monomeric superfolder GFP (Valbuena et al., 2020)
   1697..2386    +  CDS            msGFP2: photostable monomeric superfolder GFP (Valbuena et al., 2020)
   2417..3106    +  CDS            msGFP2: photostable monomeric superfolder GFP (Valbuena et al., 2020)
   3512..3697    +  CDS            POP8 (fragment): POP8_YEAST - Experimental evidence at protein level: Swiss-Prot protein existence level 1. Component of ribonuclease P, a protein complex that generates mature tRNA molecules by cleaving their 5'-ends. Also a component of RNase MRP, which cleaves pre-rRNA sequences. From Saccharomyces cerevisiae (strain ATCC 204508 / S288c) (Baker's yeast).
   3710..3867    +  CDS            lacZα (fragment): LacZα fragment of β-galactosidase; lacZ fragment
   3873..3972    -  misc_feature   bom (fragment): basis of mobility region from pBR322
   4074..4109    -  CDS            rop (fragment): Rop protein, which maintains plasmids at low copy number; rop
   4198..5001    -  CDS            URA3: orotidine-5'-phosphate decarboxylase, required for uracil biosynthesis; S. cerevisiae URA3; yeast auxotrophic marker, counterselectable with 5-fluoroorotic acid (5-FOA)
   5002..5217    -  promoter       URA3 promoter: S. cerevisiae URA3
   5315..5419    +  promoter       AmpR promoter: bla
   5420..6280    +  CDS            AmpR: β-lactamase; bla; confers resistance to ampicillin, carbenicillin, and related antibiotics
   6451..7039    +  rep_origin     ori: high-copy-number ColE1/pMB1/pBR322/pUC origin of replication
