>Addgene plasmid #105274 | YIplac211-VPS10-msGFPx3 | addgene full sequence | sequence record 202550 | Addgene NGS Result
GCGCCCAATACGCAAACCGCCTCTCCCCGCGCGTTGGCCGATTCATTAATGCAGCTGGCACGACAGGTTT
CCCGACTGGAAAGCGGGCAGTGAGCGCAACGCAATTAATGTGAGTTAGCTCACTCATTAGGCACCCCAGG
CTTTACACTTTATGCTTCCGGCTCGTATGTTGTGTGGAATTGTGAGCGGATAACAATTTCACACAGGAAA
CAGCTATGACCATGATTACGCCAAGCTTGCATGCCTGCAGGTCGACTCTAGAAAGATCCCTCTATCAACC
TGTGAGGGTGGCCTGAAATTGGATGCTCCCTCATCACCACATGCTTGCCCAGGAAAAGAAAAAGAATTCA
AGGAAAAGTACTCAGTAAGTGCCGGTCCCTTTGCATTTATTTTCATTTCAATTCTTTTAATAATTTTCTT
TGCCGCATGGTTTGTATATGACAGAGGTATCAGAAGAAATGGGGGATTTGCAAGGTTTGGAGAAATTAGG
CTAGGTGACGATGGTTTAATAGAAAACAATAATACTGACAGAGTTGTCAATAACATTGTGAAATCAGGAT
TTTACGTTTTCTCAAATATCGGGTCTCTTTTACAGCACACAAAAACTAATATAGCGCATGCTATTTCCAA
AATTAAAGGAAGGTTTGGAAACAGAACAGGTCCAAGCTACTCATCCCTGATCCATGATCAATTTTTGGAT
GAAGCAGATGACCTGCTTGCTGGCCACGATGAAGACGCCAATGACTTATCCAGTTTCATGGATCAGGGTA
GTAATTTTGAAATCGAAGAAGATGATGTTCCAACACTTGAAGAAGAGCATACATCATATACAGATCAACC
TACGACCACCGATGTTCCAGATACATTACCAGAAGGAAATGAGGAAAACATCGACAGGCCTGATTCTACA
GCGCCATCTAACGAAAACCAGACGGATCCAGGAAGTTCGGGGTCCAGCGGTTCTTCAGGCGCTAGCATGG
ATAGCACTGAGAGCCTGTTCACCGGGGTGGTGCCCATCCTGGTCGAGCTGGACGGCGACGTAAACGGCCA
CAAGTTCAGCGTGCGCGGCGAGGGCGAGGGCGATGCCACCAACGGCAAGCTGACCCTGAAGTTCATCTGC
ACCACCGGCAAGCTGCCCGTGCCCTGGCCCACCCTCGTGACCACCCTGACCTACGGCGTGCAGTGCTTCA
GCCGCTACCCCGACCACATGAAGCAGCACGACTTCTTCAAGTCCGCCATGCCCGAAGGCTACGTCCAGGA
GCGCACCATCACCTTCAAGGACGACGGCACCTACAAGACCCGCGCCGAGGTGAAGTTCGAGGGCGACACC
CTGGTGAACCGCATCGAGCTGAAGGGCATCGACTTCAAGGAGGACGGCAACATCCTGGGGCACAAGCTGG
AGTACAACTTCAACAGCCACAACGTCTATATCACCGCCGACAAGCAGAAGAACGGCATCAAGGCCAACTT
CAAGATCCGCCACAACGTGGAGGACGGCAGCGTGCAGCTCGCCGACCACTACCAGCAGAACACCCCCATC
GGCGACGGCCCCGTGCTGCTGCCCGACAACCACTACCTGAGCACCCAGTCCAAGCTGAGCAAAGACCCCA
ACGAGAAGCGCGATCACATGGTCCTGCTGGAGTTCGTGACCGCCGCCGGGATCACTCACGGCAGCTCCGG
CTCCAGCGGGTCTAGCATGGATAGCACTGAGAGCCTGTTCACCGGGGTGGTGCCCATCCTGGTCGAGCTG
GACGGCGACGTAAACGGCCACAAGTTCAGCGTGCGCGGCGAGGGCGAGGGCGATGCCACCAACGGCAAGC
TGACCCTGAAGTTCATCTGCACCACCGGCAAGCTGCCCGTGCCCTGGCCCACCCTCGTGACCACCCTGAC
CTACGGCGTGCAGTGCTTCAGCCGCTACCCCGACCACATGAAGCAGCACGACTTCTTCAAGTCCGCCATG
CCCGAAGGCTACGTCCAGGAGCGCACCATCACCTTCAAGGACGACGGCACCTACAAGACCCGCGCCGAGG
TGAAGTTCGAGGGCGACACCCTGGTGAACCGCATCGAGCTGAAGGGCATCGACTTCAAGGAGGACGGCAA
CATCCTGGGGCACAAGCTGGAGTACAACTTCAACAGCCACAACGTCTATATCACCGCCGACAAGCAGAAG
AACGGCATCAAGGCCAACTTCAAGATCCGCCACAACGTGGAGGACGGCAGCGTGCAGCTCGCCGACCACT
ACCAGCAGAACACCCCCATCGGCGACGGCCCCGTGCTGCTGCCCGACAACCACTACCTGAGCACCCAGTC
CAAGCTGAGCAAAGACCCCAACGAGAAGCGCGATCACATGGTCCTGCTGGAGTTCGTGACCGCCGCCGGG
ATCACTCACGGCAGCTCCGGCTCCAGCGGGTCTAGCATGGATAGCACTGAGAGCCTGTTCACCGGGGTGG
TGCCCATCCTGGTCGAGCTGGACGGCGACGTAAACGGCCACAAGTTCAGCGTGCGCGGCGAGGGCGAGGG
CGATGCCACCAACGGCAAGCTGACCCTGAAGTTCATCTGCACCACCGGCAAGCTGCCCGTGCCCTGGCCC
ACCCTCGTGACCACCCTGACCTACGGCGTGCAGTGCTTCAGCCGCTACCCCGACCACATGAAGCAGCACG
ACTTCTTCAAGTCCGCCATGCCCGAAGGCTACGTCCAGGAGCGCACCATCACCTTCAAGGACGACGGCAC
CTACAAGACCCGCGCCGAGGTGAAGTTCGAGGGCGACACCCTGGTGAACCGCATCGAGCTGAAGGGCATC
GACTTCAAGGAGGACGGCAACATCCTGGGGCACAAGCTGGAGTACAACTTCAACAGCCACAACGTCTATA
TCACCGCCGACAAGCAGAAGAACGGCATCAAGGCCAACTTCAAGATCCGCCACAACGTGGAGGACGGCAG
CGTGCAGCTCGCCGACCACTACCAGCAGAACACCCCCATCGGCGACGGCCCCGTGCTGCTGCCCGACAAC
CACTACCTGAGCACCCAGTCCAAGCTGAGCAAAGACCCCAACGAGAAGCGCGATCACATGGTCCTGCTGG
AGTTCGTGACCGCCGCCGGGATCACTCACGGCAGCTCCGGCTCCAGCGGGTAAAGCGGCCGCAGAGATTA
CTTTACATAGAGTAGATAATTCCATATACTTTTCATAAACAAAAACGAGCAGATCCTTTAGACAGAATAT
CAAGTTCTTTCATAAGCCAAAGAAACTTGGCATGATCAGTACTGGTGCAATTCAAATAACTGCAAGTACT
GAATCTCCATCTTCAAAGCAGAACCGTAATAATGCGTACAAGGAAGCGGGTGGGATATATCATATGTTAC
GGGAAAGTGGTTGTTTGACAGAAGATCATCGAGAACGTCATAACTTCAATACATAAGTCATCGCGTAATT
TTACAAGCTTTACTGTTCAGCTTTATAGGATAATCAGAATAAGAAAAGGCAGATAAATAGTTTGATAAAT
GGCCAGTTGTGATGGGGAAAAAGACTTTTAGAGAATGGCAATATTTCAAGTTATCAATGTATGTATATTT
TTGACTTTTTGAGTCTCAACTACCGAAGAGAAATAAACTACTAACGTACTTTAATATTTATAGTACTTCA
TTCGATCAAGATGTGGACGATGCACATGCTATTGATCAAATGACATGGAGGCAATGGTACCGAGCTCGAA
TTCACTGGCCGTCGTTTTACAACGTCGTGACTGGGAAAACCCTGGCGTTACCCAACTTAATCGCCTTGCA
GCACATCCCCCTTTCGCCAGCTGGCGTAATAGCGAAGAGGCCCGCACCGATCGCCCTTCCCAACAGTTGC
GCAGCCTGAATGGCGAATGGCGCCTGATGCGGTATTTTCTCCTTACGCATCTGTGCGGTATTTCACACCG
CATATGGTGCACTCTCAGTACAATCTGCTCTGATGCCGCATAGTTAAGCCAGCCCCGACACCCGCCAACA
CCCGCTGACGCGCCCTGACGGGCTTGTCTGCTCCCGGCATCCGCTTACAGACAAGCTGTGACCGTCTCCG
GGAGCTGCATGTGTCAGAGGTTTTCACCGTCATCACCGAAACGCGCGAGACGAAAGGGCGGGTAATAACT
GATATAATTAAATTGAAGCTCTAATTTGTGAGTTTAGTATACATGCATTTACTTATAATACAGTTTTTTA
GTTTTGCTGGCCGCATCTTCTCAAATATGCTTCCCAGCCTGCTTTTCTGTAACGTTCACCCTCTACCTTA
GCATCCCTTCCCTTTGCAAATAGTCCTCTTCCAACAATAATAATGTCAGATCCTGTAGAGACCACATCAT
CCACGGTTCTATACTGTTGACCCAATGCGTCTCCCTTGTCATCTAAACCCACACCGGGTGTCATAATCAA
CCAATCGTAACCTTCATCTCTTCCACCCATGTCTCTTTGAGCAATAAAGCCGATAACAAAATCTTTGTCG
CTCTTCGCAATGTCAACAGTACCCTTAGTATATTCTCCAGTAGATAGGGAGCCCTTGCATGACAATTCTG
CTAACATCAAAAGGCCTCTAGGTTCCTTTGTTACTTCTTCTGCCGCCTGCTTCAAACCGCTAACAATACC
TGGGCCCACCACACCGTGTGCATTCGTAATGTCTGCCCATTCTGCTATTCTGTATACACCCGCAGAGTAC
TGCAATTTGACTGTATTACCAATGTCAGCAAATTTTCTGTCTTCGAAGAGTAAAAAATTGTACTTGGCGG
ATAATGCCTTTAGCGGCTTAACTGTGCCCTCCATGGAAAAATCAGTCAAGATATCCACATGTGTTTTTAG
TAAACAAATTTTGGGACCTAATGCTTCAACTAACTCCAGTAATTCCTTGGTGGTACGAACATCCAATGAA
GCACACAAGTTTGTTTGCTTTTCGTGCATGATATTAAATAGCTTGGCAGCAACAGGACTAGGATGAGTAG
CAGCACGTTCCTTATATGTAGCTTTCGACATGATTTATCTTCGTTTCCTGCATGTTTTTGTTCTGTGCAG
TTGGGTTAAGAATACTGGGCAATTTCATGTTTCTTCAACACTACATATGCGTATATATACCAATCTAAGT
CTGTGCTCCTTCCTTCGTTCTTCCTTCTGTTCGGAGATTACCGAATCAAAAAAATTTCAAGGAAACCGAA
ATCAAAAAAAAGAATAAAAAAAAAATGATGAATTGAAAAGCTGGCCTCGTGATACGCCTATTTTTATAGG
TTAATGTCATGATAATAATGGTTTCTTAGACGTCAGGTGGCACTTTTCGGGGAAATGTGCGCGGAACCCC
TATTTGTTTATTTTTCTAAATACATTCAAATATGTATCCGCTCATGAGACAATAACCCTGATAAATGCTT
CAATAATATTGAAAAAGGAAGAGTATGAGTATTCAACATTTCCGTGTCGCCCTTATTCCCTTTTTTGCGG
CATTTTGCCTTCCTGTTTTTGCTCACCCAGAAACGCTGGTGAAAGTAAAAGATGCTGAAGATCAGTTGGG
TGCACGAGTGGGTTACATCGAACTGGATCTCAACAGCGGTAAGATCCTTGAGAGTTTTCGCCCCGAAGAA
CGTTTTCCAATGATGAGCACTTTTAAAGTTCTGCTATGTGGCGCGGTATTATCCCGTATTGACGCCGGGC
AAGAGCAACTCGGTCGCCGCATACACTATTCTCAGAATGACTTGGTTGAGTACTCACCAGTCACAGAAAA
GCATCTTACGGATGGCATGACAGTAAGAGAATTATGCAGTGCTGCCATAACCATGAGTGATAACACTGCG
GCCAACTTACTTCTGACAACGATCGGAGGACCGAAGGAGCTAACCGCTTTTTTGCACAACATGGGGGATC
ATGTAACTCGCCTTGATCGTTGGGAACCGGAGCTGAATGAAGCCATACCAAACGACGAGCGTGACACCAC
GATGCCTGTAGCAATGGCAACAACGTTGCGCAAACTATTAACTGGCGAACTACTTACTCTAGCTTCCCGG
CAACAATTAATAGACTGGATGGAGGCGGATAAAGTTGCAGGACCACTTCTGCGCTCGGCCCTTCCGGCTG
GCTGGTTTATTGCTGATAAATCTGGAGCCGGTGAGCGTGGGTCTCGCGGTATCATTGCAGCACTGGGGCC
AGATGGTAAGCCCTCCCGTATCGTAGTTATCTACACGACGGGGAGTCAGGCAACTATGGATGAACGAAAT
AGACAGATCGCTGAGATAGGTGCCTCACTGATTAAGCATTGGTAACTGTCAGACCAAGTTTACTCATATA
TACTTTAGATTGATTTAAAACTTCATTTTTAATTTAAAAGGATCTAGGTGAAGATCCTTTTTGATAATCT
CATGACCAAAATCCCTTAACGTGAGTTTTCGTTCCACTGAGCGTCAGACCCCGTAGAAAAGATCAAAGGA
TCTTCTTGAGATCCTTTTTTTCTGCGCGTAATCTGCTGCTTGCAAACAAAAAAACCACCGCTACCAGCGG
TGGTTTGTTTGCCGGATCAAGAGCTACCAACTCTTTTTCCGAAGGTAACTGGCTTCAGCAGAGCGCAGAT
ACCAAATACTGTTCTTCTAGTGTAGCCGTAGTTAGGCCACCACTTCAAGAACTCTGTAGCACCGCCTACA
TACCTCGCTCTGCTAATCCTGTTACCAGTGGCTGCTGCCAGTGGCGATAAGTCGTGTCTTACCGGGTTGG
ACTCAAGACGATAGTTACCGGATAAGGCGCAGCGGTCGGGCTGAACGGGGGGTTCGTGCACACAGCCCAG
CTTGGAGCGAACGACCTACACCGAACTGAGATACCTACAGCGTGAGCTATGAGAAAGCGCCACGCTTCCC
GAAGGGAGAAAGGCGGACAGGTATCCGGTAAGCGGCAGGGTCGGAACAGGAGAGCGCACGAGGGAGCTTC
CAGGGGGAAACGCCTGGTATCTTTATAGTCCTGTCGGGTTTCGCCACCTCTGACTTGAGCGTCGATTTTT
GTGATGCTCGTCAGGGGGGCGGAGCCTATGGAAAAACGCCAGCAACGCGGCCTTTTTACGGTTCCTGGCC
TTTTGCTGGCCTTTTGCTCACATGTTCTTTCCTGCGTTATCCCCTGATTCTGTGGATAACCGTATTACCG
CCTTTGAGTGAGCTGATACCGCTCGCCGCAGCCGAACGACCGAGCGCAGCGAGTCAGTGAGCGAGGAAGC
GGAAGA
Features (pLannotate 1.2.2; 18 found; start..end, strand, type, name):
      1..93      +  CDS            lacI (fragment): lac repressor; lacI; The lac repressor binds to the lac operator to inhibit transcription in E. coli. This inhibition can be relieved by adding lactose or isopropyl-β-D-thiogalactopyranoside (IPTG).
    106..127     +  protein_bind   CAP binding site: CAP binding activates transcription in the presence of cAMP. E. coli catabolite activator protein
    142..172     +  promoter       lac promoter: promoter for the E. coli lac operon
    180..196     +  protein_bind   lac operator: The lac repressor binds to the lac operator to inhibit transcription in E. coli. This inhibition can be relieved by adding lactose or isopropyl-β-D-thiogalactopyranoside (IPTG). lac repressor encoded by lacI
    233..262     -  misc_feature   MCS (fragment): pUC18/19 multiple cloning site
    260..931     +  CDS            PEP1 (fragment): VPS10_YEAST - Also known as VPS10, VPT1. Experimental evidence at protein level: Swiss-Prot protein existence level 1. Functions as a sorting receptor in the Golgi compartment required for the intracellular sorting and delivery of soluble vacuolar proteins, like carboxypeptidase Y (CPY) and proteinase A. May execute multiple rounds of sorting by cycling between the late Golgi and a prevacuolar endosome-like compartment. Binds the Golgi-modified P2 form of CPY, and this interaction is dependent on the presence of an intact CPY vacuolar protein sorting signal. From Saccharomyces cerevisiae (stra
    977..1666    +  CDS            msGFP2: photostable monomeric superfolder GFP (Valbuena et al., 2020)
   1697..2386    +  CDS            msGFP2: photostable monomeric superfolder GFP (Valbuena et al., 2020)
   2417..3106    +  CDS            msGFP2: photostable monomeric superfolder GFP (Valbuena et al., 2020)
   3512..3697    +  CDS            POP8 (fragment): POP8_YEAST - Experimental evidence at protein level: Swiss-Prot protein existence level 1. Component of ribonuclease P, a protein complex that generates mature tRNA molecules by cleaving their 5'-ends. Also a component of RNase MRP, which cleaves pre-rRNA sequences. From Saccharomyces cerevisiae (strain ATCC 204508 / S288c) (Baker's yeast).
   3710..3867    +  CDS            lacZα (fragment): LacZα fragment of β-galactosidase; lacZ fragment
   3873..3972    -  misc_feature   bom (fragment): basis of mobility region from pBR322
   4074..4109    -  CDS            rop (fragment): Rop protein, which maintains plasmids at low copy number; rop
   4198..5001    -  CDS            URA3: orotidine-5'-phosphate decarboxylase, required for uracil biosynthesis; S. cerevisiae URA3; yeast auxotrophic marker, counterselectable with 5-fluoroorotic acid (5-FOA)
   5002..5217    -  promoter       URA3 promoter: S. cerevisiae URA3
   5310..5414    +  promoter       AmpR promoter: bla
   5415..6275    +  CDS            AmpR: β-lactamase; bla; confers resistance to ampicillin, carbenicillin, and related antibiotics
   6446..7034    +  rep_origin     ori: high-copy-number ColE1/pMB1/pBR322/pUC origin of replication
