[The description below was written by a language model from this plasmid's Addgene catalogue record and pLannotate feature annotations shown in this document.]
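Description:
YIplac211-VPS10-msGFPx3 is a yeast integrating plasmid built on the YIplac211 backbone and designed to replace the chromosomal VPS10 gene of Saccharomyces cerevisiae (also called PEP1 or VPT1) with a version tagged at its C terminus. It has no annotated yeast replication origin, so it persists in yeast only by recombining into the genome. In E. coli it is propagated through a high-copy ColE1/pUC-type origin with ampicillin selection (AmpR). The yeast marker is URA3 under its own promoter, which allows selection for uracil prototrophy and counterselection with 5-fluoroorotic acid. Remnants of the pUC lac region (lacI fragment, lac promoter and operator, lacZα fragment) flank the cloning site.

The insert, cloned between XbaI and KpnI, is only a portion of the locus. It contains the 3′ part of the VPS10 coding sequence, followed by three tandem copies of monomeric superfolder GFP. The annotation software labels these copies msGFP2, whereas the record calls them msGFP. Downstream lies genomic sequence that extends into a fragment of the POP8 gene, presumably the native region 3′ of VPS10. No heterologous yeast promoter is annotated, which fits a design in which the tagged gene is expressed from the endogenous VPS10 promoter after integration.

In the pop-in/pop-out strategy, homologous recombination first inserts the whole plasmid at VPS10 under URA3 selection. A second recombination event between the duplicated homology regions, selected by 5-FOA, then removes the backbone and marker and can leave a scarless Vps10-msGFPx3 allele. Vps10 is the Golgi sorting receptor for vacuolar hydrolases such as carboxypeptidase Y, so the triple GFP tag gives a bright marker for imaging its cycling between late Golgi and prevacuolar compartments. The depositor's sequence and the repository's sequencing result differ by five nucleotides in length but carry identical annotations.
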