Addgene plasmid #105274: YIplac211-VPS10-msGFPx3
Purpose: Plasmid for pop-in/pop-out replacement of Vps10 with Vps10-msGFPx3.
Depositing lab: Benjamin Glick. Depositing organization: University of Chicago. Publication: Budding Yeast Has a Minimal Endomembrane System. Day KJ, Casler JC, Glick BS. Dev Cell. 2018 Jan 8;44(1):56-72.e4. doi: 10.1016/j.devcel.2017.12.014. Epub 2018 Jan 8. PubMed 29316441.
Backbone
  Vector backbone: YIplac211
  Backbone size w/o insert (bp): 3797
  Total vector size (bp): 7221
  Vector type: Yeast Expression
  Selectable markers: URA3
Growth in bacteria
  Bacterial resistance: Ampicillin, 100 μg/mL
  Growth temperature: 37°C
  Growth strain: DH5alpha
  Copy number: Unknown
Gene/Insert
  Gene/Insert name: Vps10 portion
  Species: S. cerevisiae (budding yeast)
  Entrez Gene: PEP1 (a.k.a. YBL017C, VPS10, VPT1)
  Tag / fusion protein: msGFPx3 (C terminal on insert)
  Cloning method: Restriction Enzyme; 5′ cloning site XbaI (not destroyed); 3′ cloning site KpnI (not destroyed)
  Sequencing primers: 5′ M13 REVERSE; 3′ M13 FORWARD
Terms and licenses: Academic/Nonprofit Terms; Industry Terms: Not Available to Industry
How to cite: YIplac211-VPS10-msGFPx3 was a gift from Benjamin Glick (Addgene plasmid # 105274 ; http://n2t.net/addgene:105274 ; RRID:Addgene_105274)
